Addgene plasmid #52335: TTMP-His-bio
Purpose: Expresses full-length TPA-induced transmembrane protein ectodomain in mammalian cells. N-terminal His tag, biotinylation sequence and rat Cd4d3+4 tag.
Depositing lab: Gavin Wright. Depositing organization: Wellcome Sanger Institute. Publication: A human platelet receptor protein microarray identifies FcepsilonR1alpha as an activating PEAR1 ligand. Sun Y, Vandenbriele C, Kauskot A, Verhamme P, Hoylaerts MF, Wright GJ. Mol Cell Proteomics. 2015 Feb 23. pii: mcp.M114.046946. 10.1074/mcp.M114.046946 PubMed 25713122.
Backbone
  Vector backbone: pTT3
  Backbone manufacturer: Yves Durocher, NRC
  Backbone size w/o insert (bp): 6749
  Total vector size (bp): 7142
  Modifications to backbone: His tag, linker, enzymatic biotinylation sequence, and rat CD4 d3+4 (HisLBio-CD4d3+4).
  Vector type: Mammalian Expression
Growth in bacteria
  Bacterial resistance: Ampicillin, 100 μg/mL
  Growth temperature: 37°C
  Growth strain: Top10
  Copy number: High Copy
Gene/Insert
  Gene/Insert name: TTMP (alt name: TPA-induced transmembrane protein)
  Species: H. sapiens (human)
  Insert size (bp): 393
  Entrez Gene: C3orf52 (a.k.a. HYPT15, TTMP)
  Promoter: CMV
  Tag / fusion protein: His tag (N terminal on backbone); enzymatic biotinylation sequence (N terminal on backbone); rat CD4 d3+4 (N terminal on backbone)
  Cloning method: Restriction Enzyme; 5′ cloning site NotI (not destroyed); 3′ cloning site AscI (not destroyed)
  Sequencing primers: 5′ CMV-fwd
Resource information
  A portion of this plasmid was derived from a plasmid made by: Insert was chemically synthesised.
Terms and licenses: Academic/Nonprofit Terms; Industry Terms: Not Available to Industry
Depositor comments: Article ref 113
How to cite: TTMP-His-bio was a gift from Gavin Wright (Addgene plasmid # 52335 ; http://n2t.net/addgene:52335 ; RRID:Addgene_52335)
