[The description below was written by a language model from this plasmid's Addgene catalogue record and pLannotate feature annotations shown in this document.]
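Description:
TTMP-His-bio is a mammalian expression plasmid built on the pTT3 backbone and designed to produce the ectodomain of human TPA-induced transmembrane protein (TTMP, gene C3orf52) as a secreted, tagged recombinant protein. It is maintained in E. coli through a high-copy ColE1/pUC-type origin with ampicillin selection (AmpR under its own bla promoter). A fragment of the Epstein-Barr virus oriP is also present, an element that supports episomal retention in EBNA1-expressing mammalian cell lines and is characteristic of transient high-yield expression vectors. Short lac, tet and lacI-derived fragments in the annotation appear to be cloning-vector remnants rather than functional parts of the payload.

Expression is driven by the CMV immediate-early enhancer and promoter, followed by adenovirus-derived leader and splice sequences and a chimeric intron fragment that are commonly included to boost mRNA processing and translation. The antisense "PTP" hit is probably an incidental match to this adenoviral region. A mouse immunoglobulin heavy-chain signal sequence fragment begins the reading frame, directing the product into the secretory pathway. The backbone was modified to supply an N-terminal His tag, a linker, an enzymatic biotinylation sequence and rat CD4 domains 3+4. The feature table shows the CD4 fragment immediately upstream of the chemically synthesised TTMP fragment of about 390 bp, cloned between NotI and AscI, with a rabbit β-globin polyadenylation signal downstream. The His and biotinylation sequences are not individually annotated.

This N-terminal tag arrangement allows affinity purification, oriented capture on streptavidin after biotinylation, and detection through the CD4 domains. The associated work used such ectodomains in a human platelet receptor protein microarray to screen for extracellular receptor-ligand interactions.
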