Features (pLannotate 1.2.2; 19 found; start..end, strand, type, name):
    223..774     +  CDS            Cd4 (fragment): CD4_RAT - Experimental evidence at protein level: Swiss-Prot protein existence level 1. Integral membrane glycoprotein that plays an essential role in the immune response and serves multiple functions in responses against both external and internal offenses. In T-cells, functions primarily as a coreceptor for MHC class II molecule:peptide complex. The antigens presented by class II peptides are derived from extracellular proteins while class I peptides are derived from cytosolic proteins. Interacts simultaneously with the T-cell receptor (TCR) and the MHC class II presented by antigen presenti
    787..1173    +  CDS            TTMP (fragment): TTMP_HUMAN - Also known as C3orf52. Experimental evidence at protein level: Swiss-Prot protein existence level 1. From Homo sapiens (Human).
   1240..1295    +  polyA_signal   β-globin poly(A) signal: rabbit β-globin polyadenylation signal (Gil and Proudfoot, 1987)
   1809..3490    -  rep_origin     oriP (fragment): Epstein-Barr virus oriP replication origin (Yates et al., 2000)
   3617..3721    +  promoter       AmpR promoter: bla
   3722..4582    +  CDS            AmpR: β-lactamase; bla; confers resistance to ampicillin, carbenicillin, and related antibiotics
   4753..5341    +  rep_origin     ori: high-copy-number ColE1/pMB1/pBR322/pUC origin of replication
   5524..5616    +  CDS            lacI (fragment): lac repressor; lacI; The lac repressor binds to the lac operator to inhibit transcription in E. coli. This inhibition can be relieved by adding lactose or isopropyl-β-D-thiogalactopyranoside (IPTG).
   5629..5650    +  protein_bind   CAP binding site: CAP binding activates transcription in the presence of cAMP. E. coli catabolite activator protein
   5665..5695    +  promoter       lac promoter: promoter for the E. coli lac operon
   5703..5719    +  protein_bind   lac operator: The lac repressor binds to the lac operator to inhibit transcription in E. coli. This inhibition can be relieved by adding lactose or isopropyl-β-D-thiogalactopyranoside (IPTG). lac repressor encoded by lacI
   5789..5805    +  promoter       tet promoter (fragment): E. coli promoter for tetracycline efflux protein gene
   5815..5840    -  CDS            bla(M) (fragment): β-lactamase lacking the signal sequence; bla(M); allows cytosolic expression of β-lactamase
   6014..6393    +  enhancer       CMV enhancer: human cytomegalovirus immediate early enhancer
   6395..6594    +  promoter       CMV promoter: human cytomegalovirus (CMV) immediate early promoter
   6662..6700    +  misc_feature   Ad SA (fragment): adenovirus major late transcript splice acceptor (Friedrich and Soriano, 1991)
   6733..6942    -  CDS            PTP (fragment): TERM_ADE02 - Experimental evidence at protein level: Swiss-Prot protein existence level 1. Protein covalently bound to the viral DNA that acts as a primer for viral genomic replication by DNA strand displacement. Assembles on the viral origin of replication in an initiation complex with viral polymerase, DBP, host NFIA and host POU2F1/OCT1. During initiation, the polymerase covalently couples the first dCTP with Ser- 580 of pTP. The terminal protein stimulates the template activity over 20 fold compared to protein-free templates. Neo-synthesized viral genomes are linked to two preterminal prot
   6973..7062    +  intron         chimeric intron (fragment): chimera between introns from adenovirus and immunoglobulin heavy chain genes
   7081..7127    +  CDS            IgH signal sequence (fragment): signal sequence from the mouse immunoglobulin heavy chain variable region
>Addgene plasmid #52335 | TTMP-His-bio | depositor full sequence | sequence record 81056 | TTMP-His-bio sequence 7140 bps
GCCACCATGGAGTTTCAGACCCAGGTACTCATGTCCCTGCTGCTCTGCATGTCTGGTCTGAATTCCGGCC
ACCACCATCACCACCATAGCCCCGACAGGAACCTGCCTCCTCTGGCCCCTCTGGGCCCCAACAGCGGCAG
CCCAGACCTGCATCATATTCTGGATGCACAGAAAATGGTGTGGAATCATCGTGACAGAAACCTGCCTCCA
CTAGCACCTCTGTCGACCTCCATCACGGCCTATAAGAGTGAGGGGGAGTCAGCGGAGTTCTCCTTCCCAC
TCAACCTTGGAGAGGAAAGCCTGCAGGGAGAGTTGAGATGGAAGGCAGAGAAGGCTCCTTCTTCCCAGTC
CTGGATCACCTTCTCCCTAAAGAACCAAAAGGTGTCTGTGCAGAAGTCTACTAGCAACCCCAAGTTCCAG
CTGTCCGAAACGCTCCCACTCACCCTTCAGATACCCCAGGTCTCCCTTCAGTTTGCTGGTTCTGGCAACC
TGACCCTGACTCTGGACAGAGGGATACTGTATCAGGAAGTGAACCTGGTGGTGATGAAAGTGACTCAGCC
CGACAGCAACACTTTGACCTGTGAGGTGATGGGACCCACCTCACCCAAGATGAGACTGATCTTGAAGCAG
GAGAATCAGGAGGCCAGGGTCTCCAGGCAGGAGAAAGTGATTCAAGTGCAGGCCCCTGAAGCAGGGGTGT
GGCAATGTCTACTGAGTGAAGGTGAAGAGGTCAAGATGGACTCCAAGATCCAGGTTTTATCCAAAGGGTT
GAATTCGCGGCCGCCTGCCGTGACATACGTGGACGAGGACGAGAACGAGATCCTGGAACTGAGCAGCAAC
AAGACCTTCTTCATCATGCTGAAGATCCCCGAGGAATGCGTGGCCGAGGAAGAACTGCCCCATCTGCTGA
CCGAGCGGCTGACCGACGTGTACAGCACCAGCCCCAGCCTGAGCCGGTACTTCACCAGCGTGGAAATCGT
GGACTTCAGCGGCGAGAACGCCACCGTGACCTACGACCTGCAGTTCGGCGTGCCCAGCGACGACGAGAAC
TTCATGAAGTACATGATGAGCGAGGAACTGGTGCTGGGCATCCTGCTGCAGGACTTCCGGGACCAGAACA
TCCCCGGCTGCGAGAGCCTGGGCCTGGATCCTACCAGCCTGCTGCTGTACGAGTGAGGCGCGCCTGAATT
CTTCTAGACACGTGATTAATTAAGGATCCCCCGACCTCGACCTCTGGCTAATAAAGGAAATTTATTTTCA
TTGCAATAGTGTGTTGGAATTTTTTGTGTCTCTCACTCGGAAGGACATATGGGAGGGCAAATCATTTGGT
CGAGATCCCTCGGAGATCTCTAGCTAGAGGATCGATCCCCGCCCCGGACGAACTAAACCTGACTACGACA
TCTCTGCCCCTTCTTCGCGGGGCAGTGCATGTAATCCCTTCAGTTGGTTGGTACAACTTGCCAACTGGGC
CCTGTTCCACATGTGACACGGGGGGGGACCAAACACAAAGGGGTTCTCTGACTGTAGTTGACATCCTTAT
AAATGGATGTGCACATTTGCCAACACTGAGTGGCTTTCATCCTGGAGCAGACTTTGCAGTCTGTGGACTG
CAACACAACATTGCCTTTATGTGTAACTCTTGGCTGAAGCTCTTACACCAATGCTGGGGGACATGTACCT
CCCAGGGGCCCAGGAAGACTACGGGAGGCTACACCAACGTCAATCAGAGGGGCCTGTGTAGCTACCGATA
AGCGGACCCTCAAGAGGGCATTAGCAATAGTGTTTATAAGGCCCCCTTGTTAACCCTAAACGGGTAGCAT
ATGCTTCCCGGGTAGTAGTATATACTATCCAGACTAACCCTAATTCAATAGCATATGTTACCCAACGGGA
AGCATATGCTATCGAATTAGGGTTAGTAAAAGGGTCCTAAGGAACAGCGATATCTCCCACCCCATGAGCT
GTCACGGTTTTATTTACATGGGGTCAGGATTCCACGAGGGTAGTGAACCATTTTAGTCACAAGGGCAGTG
GCTGAAGATCAAGGAGCGGGCAGTGAACTCTCCTGAATCTTCGCCTGCTTCTTCATTCTCCTTCGTTTAG
CTAATAGAATAACTGCTGAGTTGTGAACAGTAAGGTGTATGTGAGGTGCTCGAAAACAAGGTTTCAGGTG
ACGCCCCCAGAATAAAATTTGGACGGGGGGTTCAGTGGTGGCATTGTGCTATGACACCAATATAACCCTC
ACAAACCCCTTGGGCAATAAATACTAGTGTAGGAATGAAACATTCTGAATATCTTTAACAATAGAAATCC
ATGGGGTGGGGACAAGCCGTAAAGACTGGATGTCCATCTCACACGAATTTATGGCTATGGGCAACACATA
ATCCTAGTGCAATATGATACTGGGGTTATTAAGATGTGTCCCAGGCAGGGACCAAGACAGGTGAACCATG
TTGTTACACTCTATTTGTAACAAGGGGAAAGAGAGTGGACGCCGACAGCAGCGGACTCCACTGGTTGTCT
CTAACACCCCCGAAAATTAAACGGGGCTCCACGCCAATGGGGCCCATAAACAAAGACAAGTGGCCACTCT
TTTTTTTGAAATTGTGGAGTGGGGGCACGCGTCAGCCCCCACACGCCGCCCTGCGGTTTTGGACTGTAAA
ATAAGGGTGTAATAACTTGGCTGATTGTAACCCCGCTAACCACTGCGGTCAAACCACTTGCCCACAAAAC
CACTAATGGCACCCCGGGGAATACCTGCATAAGTAGGTGGGCGGGCCAAGATAGGGGCGCGATTGCTGCG
ATCTGGAGGACAAATTACACACACTTGCGCCTGAGCGCCAAGCACAGGGTTGTTGGTCCTCATATTCACG
AGGTCGCTGAGAGCACGGTGGGCTAATGTTGCCATGGGTAGCATATACTACCCAAATATCTGGATAGCAT
ATGCTATCCTAATCTATATCTGGGTAGCATAGGCTATCCTAATCTATATCTGGGTAGCATATGCTATCCT
AATCTATATCTGGGTAGTATATGCTATCCTAATTTATATCTGGGTAGCATAGGCTATCCTAATCTATATC
TGGGTAGCATATGCTATCCTAATCTATATCTGGGTAGTATATGCTATCCTAATCTGTATCCGGGTAGCAT
ATGCTATCCTAATAGAGATTAGGGTAGTATATGCTATCCTAATTTATATCTGGGTAGCATATACTACCCA
AATATCTGGATAGCATATGCTATCCTAATCTATATCTGGGTAGCATATGCTATCCTAATCTATATCTGGG
TAGCATAGGCTATCCTAATCTATATCTGGGTAGCATATGCTATCCTAATCTATATCTGGGTAGTATATGC
TATCCTAATTTATATCTGGGTAGCATAGGCTATCCTAATCTATATCTGGGTAGCATATGCTATCCTAATC
TATATCTGGGTAGTATATGCTATCCTAATCTGTATCCGGGTAGCATATGCTATCCTCATGATAAGCTGTC
AAACATGAGAATTTTCTTGAAGACGAAAGGGCCTCGTGATACGCCTATTTTTATAGGTTAATGTCATGAT
AATAATGGTTTCTTAGACGTCAGGTGGCACTTTTCGGGGAAATGTGCGCGGAACCCCTATTTGTTTATTT
TTCTAAATACATTCAAATATGTATCCGCTCATGAGACAATAACCCTGATAAATGCTTCAATAATATTGAA
AAAGGAAGAGTATGAGTATTCAACATTTCCGTGTCGCCCTTATTCCCTTTTTTGCGGCATTTTGCCTTCC
TGTTTTTGCTCACCCAGAAACGCTGGTGAAAGTAAAAGATGCTGAAGATCAGTTGGGTGCACGAGTGGGT
TACATCGAACTGGATCTCAACAGCGGTAAGATCCTTGAGAGTTTTCGCCCCGAAGAACGTTTTCCAATGA
TGAGCACTTTTAAAGTTCTGCTATGTGGCGCGGTATTATCCCGTGTTGACGCCGGGCAAGAGCAACTCGG
TCGCCGCATACACTATTCTCAGAATGACTTGGTTGAGTACTCACCAGTCACAGAAAAGCATCTTACGGAT
GGCATGACAGTAAGAGAATTATGCAGTGCTGCCATAACCATGAGTGATAACACTGCGGCCAACTTACTTC
TGACAACGATCGGAGGACCGAAGGAGCTAACCGCTTTTTTGCACAACATGGGGGATCATGTAACTCGCCT
TGATCGTTGGGAACCGGAGCTGAATGAAGCCATACCAAACGACGAGCGTGACACCACGATGCCTGCAGCA
ATGGCAACAACGTTGCGCAAACTATTAACTGGCGAACTACTTACTCTAGCTTCCCGGCAACAATTAATAG
ACTGGATGGAGGCGGATAAAGTTGCAGGACCACTTCTGCGCTCGGCCCTTCCGGCTGGCTGGTTTATTGC
TGATAAATCTGGAGCCGGTGAGCGTGGGTCTCGCGGTATCATTGCAGCACTGGGGCCAGATGGTAAGCCC
TCCCGTATCGTAGTTATCTACACGACGGGGAGTCAGGCAACTATGGATGAACGAAATAGACAGATCGCTG
AGATAGGTGCCTCACTGATTAAGCATTGGTAACTGTCAGACCAAGTTTACTCATATATACTTTAGATTGA
TTTAAAACTTCATTTTTAATTTAAAAGGATCTAGGTGAAGATCCTTTTTGATAATCTCATGACCAAAATC
CCTTAACGTGAGTTTTCGTTCCACTGAGCGTCAGACCCCGTAGAAAAGATCAAAGGATCTTCTTGAGATC
CTTTTTTTCTGCGCGTAATCTGCTGCTTGCAAACAAAAAAACCACCGCTACCAGCGGTGGTTTGTTTGCC
GGATCAAGAGCTACCAACTCTTTTTCCGAAGGTAACTGGCTTCAGCAGAGCGCAGATACCAAATACTGTT
CTTCTAGTGTAGCCGTAGTTAGGCCACCACTTCAAGAACTCTGTAGCACCGCCTACATACCTCGCTCTGC
TAATCCTGTTACCAGTGGCTGCTGCCAGTGGCGATAAGTCGTGTCTTACCGGGTTGGACTCAAGACGATA
GTTACCGGATAAGGCGCAGCGGTCGGGCTGAACGGGGGGTTCGTGCACACAGCCCAGCTTGGAGCGAACG
ACCTACACCGAACTGAGATACCTACAGCGTGAGCTATGAGAAAGCGCCACGCTTCCCGAAGGGAGAAAGG
CGGACAGGTATCCGGTAAGCGGCAGGGTCGGAACAGGAGAGCGCACGAGGGAGCTTCCAGGGGGAAACGC
CTGGTATCTTTATAGTCCTGTCGGGTTTCGCCACCTCTGACTTGAGCGTCGATTTTTGTGATGCTCGTCA
GGGGGGCGGAGCCTATGGAAAAACGCCAGCAACGCGGCCTTTTTACGGTTCCTGGCCTTTTGCTGGCCTT
TTGCTCACATGTTCTTTCCTGCGTTATCCCCTGATTCTGTGGATAACCGTATTACCGCCTTTGAGTGAGC
TGATACCGCTCGCCGCAGCCGAACGACCGAGCGCAGCGAGTCAGTGAGCGAGGAAGCGGAAGAGCGCCCA
ATACGCAAACCGCCTCTCCCCGCGCGTTGGCCGATTCATTAATGCAGCTGGCACGACAGGTTTCCCGACT
GGAAAGCGGGCAGTGAGCGCAACGCAATTAATGTGAGTTAGCTCACTCATTAGGCACCCCAGGCTTTACA
CTTTATGCTTCCGGCTCGTATGTTGTGTGGAATTGTGAGCGGATAACAATTTCACACAGGAAACAGCTAT
GACCATGATTACGCCAAGCTCTAGCTAGAGGTCGACCAATTCTCATGTTTGACAGCTTATCATCGCAGAT
CCGGGCAACGTTGTTGCCATTGCTGCAGGCGCAGAACTGGTAGGTATGGAAGATCTATACATTGAATCAA
TATTGGCAATTAGCCATATTAGTCATTGGTTATATAGCATAAATCAATATTGGCTATTGGCCATTGCATA
CGTTGTATCTATATCATAATATGTACATTTATATTGGCTCATGTCCAATATGACCGCCATGTTGACATTG
ATTATTGACTAGTTATTAATAGTAATCAATTACGGGGTCATTAGTTCATAGCCCATATATGGAGTTCCGC
GTTACATAACTTACGGTAAATGGCCCGCCTGGCTGACCGCCCAACGACCCCCGCCCATTGACGTCAATAA
TGACGTATGTTCCCATAGTAACGCCAATAGGGACTTTCCATTGACGTCAATGGGTGGAGTATTTACGGTA
AACTGCCCACTTGGCAGTACATCAAGTGTATCATATGCCAAGTCCGCCCCCTATTGACGTCAATGACGGT
AAATGGCCCGCCTGGCATTATGCCCAGTACATGACCTTACGGGACTTTCCTACTTGGCAGTACATCTACG
TATTAGTCATCGCTATTACCATGGTGATGCGGTTTTGGCAGTACACCAATGGGCGTGGATAGCGGTTTGA
CTCACGGGGATTTCCAAGTCTCCACCCCATTGACGTCAATGGGAGTTTGTTTTGGCACCAAAATCAACGG
GACTTTCCAAAATGTCGTAATAACCCCGCCCCGTTGACGCAAATGGGCGGTAGGCGTGTACGGTGGGAGG
TCTATATAAGCAGAGCTCGTTTAGTGAACCGTCAGATCCTCACTCTCTTCCGCATCGCTGTCTGCGAGGG
CCAGCTGTTGGGCTCGCGGTTGAGGACAAACTCTTCGCGGTCTTTCCAGTACTCTTGGATCGGAAACCCG
TCGGCCTCCGAACGGTACTCCGCCACCGAGGGACCTGAGCGAGTCCGCATCGACCGGATCGGAAAACCTC
TCGAGAAAGGCGTCTAACCAGTCACAGTCGCAAGGTAGGCTGAGCACCGTGGCGGGCGGCAGCGGGTGGC
GGTCGGGGTTGTTTCTGGCGGAGGTGCTGCTGATGATGTAATTAAAGTAGGCGGTCTTGAGACGGCGGAT
GGTCGAGGTGAGGTGTGGCAGGCTTGAGATCCAGCTGTTGGGGTGAGTACTCCCTCTCAAAAGCGGGCAT
TACTTCTGCGCTAAGATTGTCAGTTTCCAAAAACGAGGAGGATTTGATATTCACCTGGCCCGATCTGGCC
ATACACTTGAGTGACAATGACATCCACTTTGCCTTTCTCTCCACAGGTGTCCACTCCCAGGTCCAAGTTT
