>Addgene plasmid #52335 | TTMP-His-bio | addgene partial sequence | sequence record 94003 | pMT2-F 5'-TTGCCTTTCTCTCCACAGGT-3'
CAGACCCAGGTACTCATGTCCCTGCTGCTCTGCATGTCTGGTCTGAATTCCGGCCACCACCATCACCACC
ATAGCCCCGACAGGAACCTGCCTCCTCTGGCCCCTCTGGGCCCCAACAGCGGCAGCCCAGACCTGCATCA
TATTCTGGATGCACAGAAAATGGTGTGGAATCATCGTGACAGAAACCTGCCTCCACTAGCACCTCTGTCG
ACCTCCATCACGGCCTATAAGAGTGAGGGGGAGTCAGCGGAGTTCTCCTTCCCACTCAACCTTGGAGAGG
AAAGCCTGCAGGGAGAGTTGAGATGGAAGGCAGAGAAGGCTCCTTCTTCCCAGTCCTGGATCACCTTCTC
CCTAAAGAACCAAAAGGTGTCTGTGCAGAAGTCTACTAGCAACCCCAAGTTCCAGCTGTCCGAAACGCTC
CCACTCACCCTTCAGATACCCCAGGTCTCCCTTCAGTTTGCTGGTTCTGGCAACCTGACCCTGACTCTGG
ACAGAGGGATACTGTATCAGGAAGTGAACCTGGTGGTGATGAAAGTGACTCAGCCCGACAGCAACACTTT
GACCTGTGAGGTGATGGGACCCACCTCACCCAAGATGAGACTGATCTTGAAGCAGGAGAATCAGGAGGCC
AGGGTCTCCAGGCAGGAGAAAGTGATTCAAGTGCAGGCCCCTGAAGCAGGGGTGTGGCAATGTCTACTGA
GTGAAGGTGAAGAGGTCAAGATGGACTCCAAGATCCAGGTTTTATCCAAAGGGTTGAATTCGCGGCCGCC
TGCCGTGACATACGTGGACGAGGACGAGAACGAGATCCTGGAACTGAGCAGCAACAAGACCTTCTTCATC
ATGCTGAAGATCCCCGAGGAATGCGTGGCCGAGGAAGAACTGCC
