>Addgene plasmid #52335 | TTMP-His-bio | addgene partial sequence | sequence record 94129 | rb_glob_PA_term-R 5'-CCCATATGTCCTTCCGAGTG-3'
AATAAATTTCCTTTATTAGCCAGAGGTCGAGGTCGGGGGATCCTTAATTAATCACGTGTCTAGAAGAATT
CAGGCGCGCCTCACTCGTACAGCAGCAGGCTGGTAGGATCCAGGCCCAGGCTCTCGCAGCCGGGGATGTT
CTGGTCCCGGAAGTCCTGCAGCAGGATGCCCAGCACCAGTTCCTCGCTCATCATGTACTTCATGAAGTTC
TCGTCGTCGCTGGGCACGCCGAACTGCAGGTCGTAGGTCACGGTGGCGTTCTCGCCGCTGAAGTCCACGA
TTTCCACGCTGGTGAAGTACCGGCTCAGGCTGGGGCTGGTGCTGTACACGTCGGTCAGCCGCTCGGTCAG
CAGATGGGGCAGTTCTTCCTCGGCCACGCATTCCTCGGGGATCTTCAGCATGATGAAGAAGGTCTTGTTG
CTGCTCAGTTCCAGGATCTCGTTCTCGTCCTCGTCCACGTATGTCACGGCAGGCGGCCGCGAATTCAACC
CTTTGGATAAAACCTGGATCTTGGAGTCCATCTTGACCTCTTCACCTTCACTCAGTAGACATTGCCACAC
CCCTGCTTCAGGGGCCTGCACTTGAATCACTTTCTCCTGCCTGGAGACCCTGGCCTCCTGATTCTCCTGC
TTCAAGATCAGTCTCATCTTGGGTGAGGTGGGTCCCATCACCTCACAGGTCAAAGTGTTGCTGTCGGGCT
GAGTCACTTTCATCACCACCAGGTTCACTTCCTGATACAGTATCCCTCTGTCCAGAGTCAGGGTCAGGTT
GCCAGAACCAGCAAACTGAAGGGAGACCTGGGGTATCTGAAGGGTGAGTGGGAGCGTTTCGGACAGCTGG
AACTTGGGGTTGCTAGTA
